Addgene plasmid #55388: mCerulean-Rab5a-7
Purpose: Localization: Ras GTPase, Excitation: 433, Emission: 475
Depositing lab: Michael Davidson.
Backbone
  Vector backbone: mCerulean
  Backbone size w/o insert (bp): 4750
  Vector type: Mammalian Expression
  Selectable markers: Neomycin (select with G418)
Growth in bacteria
  Bacterial resistance: Kanamycin, 50 μg/mL
  Growth temperature: 37°C
  Growth strain: DH5alpha
  Copy number: High Copy
Gene/Insert
  Gene/Insert name: Rab5a (alt name: NM_004162.4)
  Promoter: CMV
  Tag / fusion protein: mCerulean (N terminal on backbone)
  Cloning method: Unknown
  Sequencing primers: 5′ CMV-F; 3′ SV40pA-R
Terms and licenses: Academic/Nonprofit Terms; Industry Terms: Not Available to Industry
Depositor comments: . Excitation = 433; Emission = 475
How to cite: mCerulean-Rab5a-7 was a gift from Michael Davidson (Addgene plasmid # 55388 ; http://n2t.net/addgene:55388 ; RRID:Addgene_55388)
