[The description below was written by a language model from this plasmid's Addgene catalogue record.]
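Description:
mCerulean-Rab5a-7 is a mammalian expression plasmid that produces the small GTPase Rab5a fused to the cyan fluorescent protein mCerulean. It is built on an mCerulean backbone of about 4.75 kb (size without insert), in which the fluorescent protein coding sequence is already present. The Rab5a insert is placed so that mCerulean sits at the N terminus of the fusion. The record gives a RefSeq mRNA accession as an alternative name for the insert but does not explicitly state the species, and the cloning method is listed as unknown. Expression is driven by the CMV promoter, a strong constitutive promoter in most mammalian cell lines. The listed 3′ sequencing primer indicates an SV40 polyadenylation signal downstream of the fusion. The meaning of the "7" in the name is not stated; it may refer to the linker between the two proteins.

In bacteria the plasmid is maintained at high copy under kanamycin selection. In mammalian cells a neomycin resistance marker allows G418 selection of stable transfectants. No feature table is provided, so the origin of replication and other backbone elements cannot be described in detail.

The construct's stated purpose is as a fluorescent localization marker for a Ras-family GTPase, with an excitation peak of 433 nm and emission at 475 nm. Rab5a is generally known to associate with early endosomes, so a fusion of this kind is typically used in live- or fixed-cell imaging to visualise that compartment and endocytic trafficking. Its cyan emission also lets it be combined with spectrally distinct fluorescent proteins in multicolour experiments.
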