>Addgene plasmid #55388 | mCerulean-Rab5a-7 | depositor partial sequence | sequence record 85792 | insert sequence
CAGATCCGCTAGCGCTACCGGTCGCCACCATGGTGAGCAAGGGCGAGGAGCTGTTCACCGGGGTGGTGCC
CATCCTGGTCGAGCTGGACGGCGACGTAAACGGCCACAAGTTCAGCGTGTCCGGCGAGGGCGAGGGCGAT
GCCACCTACGGCAAGCTGACCCTGAAGTTCATCTGCACCACCGGCAAGCTGCCCGTGCCCTGGCCCACCC
TCGTGACCACCCTGACCTGGGGCGTGCAGTGCTTCGCCCGCTACCCCGACCACATGAAGCAGCACGACTT
CTTCAAGTCCGCCATGCCCGAAGGCTACGTCCAGGAGCGCACCATCTTCTTCAAGGACGACGGCAACTAC
AAGACCCGCGCCGAGGTGAAGTTCGAGGGCGACACCCTGGTGAACCGCATCGAGCTGAAGGGCATCGACT
TCAAGGAGGACGGCAACATCCTGGGGCACAAGCTGGAGTACAACGCCATCAGCGACAACGTCTATATCAC
CGCCGACAAGCAGAAGAACGGCATCAAGGCCAACTTCAAGATCCGCCACAACATCGAGGACGGCAGCGTG
CAGCTCGCCGACCACTACCAGCAGAACACCCCCATCGGCGACGGCCCCGTGCTGCTGCCCGACAACCACT
ACCTGAGCACCCAGTCCAAGCTGAGCAAAGACCCCAACGAGAAGCGCGATCACATGGTCCTGCTGGAGTT
CGTGACCGCCGCCGGGATCACTCTCGGCATGGACGAGCTGTACAAGTCCGGACTCAGATCTCGAGCCATG
GCTAGTCGAGGCGCAACAAGACCCAACGGGCCAAATACTGGAAATAAAATATGCCAGTTCAAACTAGTAC
TTCTGGGAGAGTCTGCTGTTGGCAAATCAAGCCTAGTGCTTCGTTTTGTGAAGGGCCAATTTCATGAATT
TCAAGAGAGTACCATAGGGGCTGCTTTTCTAACCCAAACTGTGTGTCTTGATGATACAACAGTAAAGTTT
GAAATATGGGATACAGCTGGTCAAGAACGATACCATAGCTTAGCACCAATGTACTACAGAGGAGCACAAG
CAGCCATAGTTGTATATGATATCACAAATGAGGAGTCCTTTGCCAGAGCCAAAAACTGGGTTAAAGAACT
TCAGAGGCAAGCCAGTCCTAACATTGTAATAGCTTTATCAGGAAACAAGGCTGATCTTGCAAATAAAAGA
GCTGTCGATTTCCAGGAAGCACAGTCCTATGCAGATGACAACAGTTTATTATTCATGGAGACATCAGCTA
AAACATCGATGAATGTAAATGAAATATTCATGGCAATAGCTAAAAAGTTGCCAAAGAACGAACCACAGAA
TCCAGGAGCAAATTCTGCCAGAGGAAGAGGAGTAGACCTTACTGAACCCACGCAGCCAACCAGGAATCAG
TGTTGTAGTAACTAAGGATCCACCGGATCTAGATAACTGATCATAATCAGCCATACCACAT
