>Addgene plasmid #55388 | mCerulean-Rab5a-7 | addgene partial sequence | sequence record 104284 | EGFP-C 5'-CATGGTCCTGCTGGAGTTCGTG-3'
GGACGAGCTGTACAAGTCCGGACTCAGATCTCGAGCCATGGCTAGTCGAGGCGCAACAAGACCCAACGGG
CCAAATACTGGAAATAAAATATGCCAGTTCAAACTAGTACTTCTGGGAGAGTCTGCTGTTGGCAAATCAA
GCCTAGTGCTTCGTTTTGTGAAGGGCCAATTTCATGAATTTCAAGAGAGTACCATAGGGGCTGCTTTTCT
AACCCAAACTGTGTGTCTTGATGATACAACAGTAAAGTTTGAAATATGGGATACAGCTGGTCAAGAACGA
TACCATAGCTTAGCACCAATGTACTACAGAGGAGCACAAGCAGCCATAGTTGTATATGATATCACAAATG
AGGAGTCCTTTGCCAGAGCCAAAAACTGGGTTAAAGAACTTCAGAGGCAAGCCAGTCCTAACATTGTAAT
AGCTTTATCAGGAAACAAGGCTGATCTTGCAAATAAAAGAGCTGTCGATTTCCAGGAAGCACAGTCCTAT
GCAGATGACAACAGTTTATTATTCATGGAGACATCAGCTAAAACATCGATGAATGTAAATGAAATATTCA
TGGCAATAGCTAAAAAGTTGCCAAAGAACGAACCACAGAATCCAGGAGCAAATTCTGCCAGAGGAAGAGG
AGTAGACCTTACTGAACCCACGCAGCCAACCAGGAATCAGTGTTGTAGTAACTAAGGATCCACCGGATCT
AGATAACTGATCATAATCAGCCATACCACATTTGTAGAGGTTTTACTTGCTTTAAAAAACCTCCCACACC
TCCCCCTGAACCTGAAACATAAAATGAATGCAATTGTTGTTGTTAACTTGTTTATTGCAGCTTATAATGG
TTACAAATAAAGCAATAGCATCACAAATTTCACAAATAAAGCATTTT
